>Addgene plasmid #25952 | cp196 | depositor partial sequence | sequence record 12173 | Author sequence
CTCGAGCATGTCCAGCTCCGGGGCACTGGGCGGTTTTATCAAGTTGGACATCACCTCACACAACGAGGAC
TACACCATCGTGGAACAGTACGAACGCGCCGAGGTCCGCCACTCCACCGGCGGCATGGACGAGCTGTACA
AGGGTGGCACTGGCGGTTCCATGGTGAGCAAGGGCGTGGAGGATAACATGGCCTTCATCAAGGAGTTCAT
GCGCTTCAAGGTGCACATGGAGGGCTCCGTCAACGGCCACGAGTTCGAGATCGAGGGCGAGGGCGAGGGC
CGCCCCTACGAGGGCACCCAGACCGCCAAGCTGAAGGTGACCAAGGGTGGCCCCCTGCCCTTCGCCTGGG
ACATCCTGTCCCCTCAGCTCATGTACGGCTCCAAGGCCTACGTGAAGCACCCCGCCGACATCCCCGACTA
CTGGAAGCTGTCCTTCCCCGAGGGCTTCAAGTGGGAGCGCGTGATGAACTTCGAGGACGGAGGCGTGGTG
ACCGTGACCCAGGACTCCTCCCTGCAGGACGGCGAGTTCATCTACAAGGTGAAGCTGCGCGGCACCAACT
TCCCCTCCGACGGCCCCGTAATGCAGAAGAAGACCATGGGCTGGGAGGCCTCCTCCGAGCGGATGTACCC
CGAGGACGGCGCTCTGAAGGGCGAGATCAAGCAGAGGCTGAAGCTGAAGGACGGCGGCCACTACGACGCT
GAGGTCAAGACCACCTACAAGGCCAAGAAGCCTGTGCAGCTGCCCGGCGCTTACAACGCGGGCGGTGACC
AACTGACAGAAGAGTGAGAATTC
