>Addgene plasmid #25952 | cp196 | addgene partial sequence | sequence record 32048 | 25952 with pBAD-F
CTCTCTACTGTTTCTCCATACCCGTTTTTTGGGCTAACAGGAGGAATTAACCATGGGGGGTTCTCATCAT
CATCATCATCATGGTATGGCTAGCATGACTGGTGGACAGCAAATGGGTCGGGATCTGTACGACGATGACG
ATAAGGATCCGAGCTCGAGCATGTCCAGCTCCGGGGCACTGGGCGGTTTTATCAAGTTGGACATCACCTC
ACACAACGAGGACTACACCATCGTGGAACAGTACGAACGCGCCGAGGTCCGCCACTCCACCGGCGGCATG
GACGAGCTGTACAAGGGTGGCACTGGCGGTTCCATGGTGAGCAAGGGCGTGGAGGATAACATGGCCTTCA
TCAAGGAGTTCATGCGCTTCAAGGTGCACATGGAGGGCTCCGTCAACGGCCACGAGTTCGAGATCGAGGG
CGAGGGCGAGGGCCGCCCCTACGAGGGCACCCAGACCGCCAAGCTGAAGGTGACCAAGGGTGGCCCCCTG
CCCTTCGCCTGGGACATCCTGTCCCCTCAGCTCATGTACGGCTCCAAGGCCTACGTGAAGCACCCCGCCG
ACATCCCCGACTACTGGAAGCTGTCCTTCCCCGAGGGCTTCAAGTGGGAGCGCGTGATGAACTTCGAGGA
CGGAGGCGTGGTGACCGTGACCCAGGACTCCTCCCTGCAGGACGGCGAGTTCATCTACAAGGTGAAGCTG
CGCGGCACCAACTTCCCCTCCGACGGCCCCGTAATGCAGAAGAAGACCATGGGCTGGGAGGCCTCCTCCG
AGCGGATGTACCCCGAGGACGGCGCTCTGAAGGGCGAGATCAAGCAGAGGCTGAAGCTGAAGGACGGCGG
CCACTACGACGCTGAGGTCAAGACCACCTACAAGGCCAAGAAGCCTGTGCAGCTG
