[The description below was written by a language model from this plasmid's Addgene catalogue record.]
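Description:
cp196 is a bacterial expression plasmid built on the pBad/HisB backbone (about 4.1 kb without insert) carrying an insert of roughly 700 bp, also called cp196, cloned between the XhoI and EcoRI sites; the record does not say whether those sites survived cloning. The insert is listed as deriving from D. striata, the Discosoma coral lineage that gave rise to the DsRed family of red fluorescent proteins. Judging from the title of the associated publication, it encodes a circularly permuted monomeric red fluorescent protein in which the original N- and C-termini are joined and new termini are opened within the beta-sheet of the barrel. The name suggests a permutation point near residue 196, although the record does not state this explicitly, nor does it name the parent fluorescent protein.

The plasmid is maintained in E. coli under ampicillin selection; its copy number is recorded as unknown. No feature table is provided, so the regulatory elements are not listed. As general background, pBAD/His-type vectors drive expression from the arabinose-inducible araBAD promoter under control of the araC regulator, allowing titratable induction. The backbone contributes an N-terminal polyhistidine tag fused to the insert, which permits purification of the protein by immobilized metal affinity chromatography. The construct is suited to producing and purifying the permuted protein in bacteria for characterization of its fluorescence and folding. Circularly permuted variants of this kind are commonly explored as scaffolds for biosensor design or as alternative fusion topologies, though the record does not specify a particular application.
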