Addgene plasmid #25952: cp196
Depositing lab: Robert Campbell. Depositing organization: University of Alberta. Publication: Circularly permuted monomeric red fluorescent proteins with new termini in the beta-sheet. Carlson HJ, Cotton DW, Campbell RE. Protein Sci. 2010 Aug;19(8):1490-9. doi: 10.1002/pro.428. PubMed 20521333.
Backbone
  Vector backbone: pBad/HisB
  Backbone size w/o insert (bp): 4100
  Vector type: Bacterial Expression
Growth in bacteria
  Bacterial resistance: Ampicillin, 100 μg/mL
  Growth temperature: 37°C
  Growth strain: DH5alpha
  Copy number: Unknown
Gene/Insert
  Gene/Insert name: cp196 (alt name: cp196)
  Species: D. Striata
  Insert size (bp): 700
  Tag / fusion protein: His (N terminal on backbone)
  Cloning method: Restriction Enzyme; 5′ cloning site XhoI (unknown if destroyed); 3′ cloning site EcoRI (unknown if destroyed)
  Sequencing primers: 5′ RECA1
Terms and licenses: Academic/Nonprofit Terms; Industry Terms: Not Available to Industry
How to cite: cp196 was a gift from Robert Campbell (Addgene plasmid # 25952 ; http://n2t.net/addgene:25952 ; RRID:Addgene_25952)
